Addgene plasmid #173206: pX330_ATP1A1_G7_Dual_sgRNA
Purpose: Coselection for HDR in human cells. Vector for dual expression of ATP1A1 G7 sgRNA in combination with a user-specified sgRNA from two independent U6 promoters. Cloning of oligos using BbsI sites.
Depositing lab: Yannick Doyon. Depositing organization: Universite Laval. Publication: Marker-free co-selection for successive rounds of prime editing in human cells. Levesque S, Mayorga D, Fiset JP, Goupil C, Duringer A, Loiselle A, Bouchard E, Agudelo D, Doyon Y. Nat Commun. 2022 Oct 7;13(1):5909. doi: 10.1038/s41467-022-33669-z. PubMed 36207338.
Backbone
  Vector backbone: pX330-U6-Chimeric_BB-CBh-hSpCas9
  Total vector size (bp): 8804
  Vector type: Mammalian Expression, CRISPR
Growth in bacteria
  Bacterial resistance: Ampicillin, 100 μg/mL
  Growth temperature: 37°C
  Growth strain: DH5alpha
  Copy number: High Copy
Gene/Insert
  Gene/Insert name: ATP1A1 G7 sgRNA + user-specified sgRNA + SpCas9
  gRNA/shRNA sequence: GTCACAGATCGATAGTAGTG
  Species: H. sapiens (human)
  Promoter: Dual U6 promoters
  Cloning method: Restriction Enzyme; 5′ cloning site NotI (not destroyed); 3′ cloning site SbfI (not destroyed)
  Sequencing primers: 5′ GGATTGGGAAGACAATAGCAGGC; 3′ GTCCCTATTGGCGTTACTATTGAC
Terms and licenses: Academic/Nonprofit Terms; Industry Terms: Not Available to Industry
Depositor comments: ATP1A1 G7 sgRNA target ATP1A1 intron 17 and this plasmid can be used to perform coselection for HDR in human cells. This plasmid is derived from pX330-U6-Chimeric_BB-CBh-hSpCas9 and user-specified sgRNA can be cloned using the BbsI sites. Please visit https://doi.org/10.1101/2021.11.02.464583 for bioRxiv preprint.
How to cite: pX330_ATP1A1_G7_Dual_sgRNA was a gift from Yannick Doyon (Addgene plasmid # 173206 ; http://n2t.net/addgene:173206 ; RRID:Addgene_173206)
