[The description below was written by a language model from this plasmid's Addgene catalogue record and pLannotate feature annotations shown in this document.]
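Description:
pX330_ATP1A1_G7_Dual_sgRNA is a mammalian CRISPR expression plasmid derived from pX330-U6-Chimeric_BB-CBh-hSpCas9. It delivers Streptococcus pyogenes Cas9 together with two guide RNAs from a single vector for transfection into human cells. In bacteria it replicates from a high-copy ColE1/pUC-type origin and is selected with ampicillin through the β-lactamase gene. An f1 phage origin is also present, along with short rop and bom fragments that appear to be backbone remnants.

The Cas9 coding sequence is annotated as contiguous N- and C-terminal portions followed by a nucleoplasmin nuclear localization signal. It is driven by the CBh-type hybrid promoter (CMV enhancer, chicken β-actin promoter and a hybrid CBA/MVM intron) and terminated by the bGH polyadenylation signal. The chicken β-actin promoter appears as two fragments only because the circular sequence is numbered from within it. Two independent human U6 (RNA polymerase III) promoters each sit upstream of an SpCas9 guide RNA scaffold. One cassette carries the ATP1A1 G7 guide, which targets intron 17 of human ATP1A1. The other is left open so that annealed oligos encoding a user-chosen spacer can be inserted at BbsI sites. The feature table does not show which cassette holds which guide.

The plasmid is intended for co-selection of homology-directed repair in human cells, pairing an edit at ATP1A1 with a simultaneous edit at the user's locus of interest. This enriches for cells in which the second edit has also occurred, without an exogenous marker. The annotated sequence is a partial NGS result of 8,768 nt, slightly shorter than the catalogued size of 8,804 bp.
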