Features (pLannotate 1.2.2; 21 found; start..end, strand, type, name):
      1..117     -  promoter       chicken β-actin promoter (fragment): contains a 21-bp deletion relative to the standard chicken β-actin promoter
    119..404     -  enhancer       CMV enhancer: human cytomegalovirus immediate early enhancer; contains an 18-bp deletion relative to the standard CMV enhancer
    451..494     -  misc_RNA       gRNA scaffold (fragment): guide RNA scaffold for the Streptococcus pyogenes CRISPR/Cas9 system
    501..576     -  misc_RNA       gRNA scaffold: guide RNA scaffold for the Streptococcus pyogenes CRISPR/Cas9 system
    603..843     -  promoter       U6 promoter: RNA polymerase III promoter for human U6 snRNA
    905..1493    -  rep_origin     ori: high-copy-number ColE1/pMB1/pBR322/pUC origin of replication
   1664..2524    -  CDS            AmpR: β-lactamase; bla; confers resistance to ampicillin, carbenicillin, and related antibiotics
   2525..2629    -  promoter       AmpR promoter: bla
   2724..2759    +  CDS            rop (fragment): Rop protein, which maintains plasmids at low copy number; rop
   2861..2910    +  misc_feature   bom (fragment): basis of mobility region from pBR322
   2911..3366    -  rep_origin     f1 ori (sequence partly withheld): f1 bacteriophage origin of replication; arrow indicates direction of (+) strand synthesis
   3385..3436    +  misc_feature   bom (fragment): basis of mobility region from pBR322
   3483..3526    -  misc_RNA       gRNA scaffold (fragment): guide RNA scaffold for the Streptococcus pyogenes CRISPR/Cas9 system
   3533..3608    -  misc_RNA       gRNA scaffold: guide RNA scaffold for the Streptococcus pyogenes CRISPR/Cas9 system
   3637..3877    -  promoter       U6 promoter: RNA polymerase III promoter for human U6 snRNA
   3984..4095    -  polyA_signal   bGH poly(A) signal: bovine growth hormone polyadenylation signal
   4129..4176    -  CDS            nucleoplasmin NLS: bipartite nuclear localization signal from nucleoplasmin
   4177..6675    -  CDS            Cas9(C): C-terminal portion of Streptococcus pyogenes Cas9 (Zetsche et al., 2015)
   6676..8277    -  CDS            Cas9(N): N-terminal portion of Streptococcus pyogenes Cas9 (Zetsche et al., 2015)
   8415..8642    -  intron         hybrid intron: hybrid between chicken β-actin (CBA) and minute virus of mice (MMV) introns (Gray et al., 2011)
   8643..8768    -  promoter       chicken β-actin promoter (fragment): contains a 21-bp deletion relative to the standard chicken β-actin promoter
>Addgene plasmid #173206 | pX330_ATP1A1_G7_Dual_sgRNA | addgene full sequence | sequence record 339514 | Addgene Partial NGS Result
CCCCCCCCCCCGCCCCCATCGCTGCACAAAATAATTAAAAAATAAATAAATACAAAATTGGGGGTGGGGA
GGGGGGGGAGATGGGGAGAGTGAAGCAGAACGTGGGGCTCACCTCGACCATGGTAATAGCGATGACTAAT
ACGTAGATGTACTGCCAAGTAGGAAAGTCCCATAAGGTCATGTACTGGGCACAATGCCAGGCGGGCCATT
TACCGTCATTGACGTCAATAGGGGGCGTACTTGGCATATGATACACTTGATGTACTGCCAAGTGGGCAGT
TTACCGTAAATACTCCACCCATTGACGTCAATGGAAAGTCCCTATTGGCGTTACTATTGACGTCAATGGG
CGGGGGTCGTTGGGCGGTCAGCCAGGCGGGCCATTTACCGTAAGTTATGTAACGGGTACCTCTAGAGCCA
TTTGTCTGCAGAATTGGCGCACGCGCTAAAAACGGACTAGCCTTATTTTAACTTGCTATTTCTAGCTCTA
AAACAAAAAAGCACCGACTCGGTGCCACTTTTTCAAGTTGATAACGGACTAGCCTTATTTTAACTTGCTA
TTTCTAGCTCTAAAACAGGTCTTCTCGAAGACCCGGTGTTTCGTCCTTTCCACAAGATATATAAAGCCAA
GAAATCGAAATACTTTCAAGTTACGGTAAGCATATGATAGTCCATTTTAAAACATAATTTTAAAACTGCA
AACTACCCAAGAAATTATTACTTTCTACGTCACGTATTTTGTACTAATATCTTTGTGTTTACAGTCAAAT
TAATTCCAATTATCTCTCTAACAGCCTTGTATCGTATATGCAAATATGAAGGAATCATGGGAAATAGGCC
CTCACATGTGAGCAAAAGGCCAGCAAAAGGCCAGGAACCGTAAAAAGGCCGCGTTGCTGGCGTTTTTCCA
TAGGCTCCGCCCCCCTGACGAGCATCACAAAAATCGACGCTCAAGTCAGAGGTGGCGAAACCCGACAGGA
CTATAAAGATACCAGGCGTTTCCCCCTGGAAGCTCCCTCGTGCGCTCTCCTGTTCCGACCCTGCCGCTTA
CCGGATACCTGTCCGCCTTTCTCCCTTCGGGAAGCGTGGCGCTTTCTCATAGCTCACGCTGTAGGTATCT
CAGTTCGGTGTAGGTCGTTCGCTCCAAGCTGGGCTGTGTGCACGAACCCCCCGTTCAGCCCGACCGCTGC
GCCTTATCCGGTAACTATCGTCTTGAGTCCAACCCGGTAAGACACGACTTATCGCCACTGGCAGCAGCCA
CTGGTAACAGGATTAGCAGAGCGAGGTATGTAGGCGGTGCTACAGAGTTCTTGAAGTGGTGGCCTAACTA
CGGCTACACTAGAAGAACAGTATTTGGTATCTGCGCTCTGCTGAAGCCAGTTACCTTCGGAAAAAGAGTT
GGTAGCTCTTGATCCGGCAAACAAACCACCGCTGGTAGCGGTGGTTTTTTTGTTTGCAAGCAGCAGATTA
CGCGCAGAAAAAAAGGATCTCAAGAAGATCCTTTGATCTTTTCTACGGGGTCTGACGCTCAGTGGAACGA
AAACTCACGTTAAGGGATTTTGGTCATGAGATTATCAAAAAGGATCTTCACCTAGATCCTTTTAAATTAA
AAATGAAGTTTTAAATCAATCTAAAGTATATATGAGTAAACTTGGTCTGACAGTTACCAATGCTTAATCA
GTGAGGCACCTATCTCAGCGATCTGTCTATTTCGTTCATCCATAGTTGCCTGACTCCCCGTCGTGTAGAT
AACTACGATACGGGAGGGCTTACCATCTGGCCCCAGTGCTGCAATGATACCGCGGCTTCCACGCTCACCG
GCTCCAGATTTATCAGCAATAAACCAGCCAGCCGGAAGGGCCGAGCGCAGAAGTGGTCCTGCAACTTTAT
CCGCCTCCATCCAGTCTATTAATTGTTGCCGGGAAGCTAGAGTAAGTAGTTCGCCAGTTAATAGTTTGCG
CAACGTTGTTGCCATTGCTACAGGCATCGTGGTGTCACGCTCGTCGTTTGGTATGGCTTCATTCAGCTCC
GGTTCCCAACGATCAAGGCGAGTTACATGATCCCCCATGTTGTGCAAAAAAGCGGTTAGCTCCTTCGGTC
CTCCGATCGTTGTCAGAAGTAAGTTGGCCGCAGTGTTATCACTCATGGTTATGGCAGCACTGCATAATTC
TCTTACTGTCATGCCATCCGTAAGATGCTTTTCTGTGACTGGTGAGTACTCAACCAAGTCATTCTGAGAA
TAGTGTATGCGGCGACCGAGTTGCTCTTGCCCGGCGTCAATACGGGATAATACCGCGCCACATAGCAGAA
CTTTAAAAGTGCTCATCATTGGAAAACGTTCTTCGGGGCGAAAACTCTCAAGGATCTTACCGCTGTTGAG
ATCCAGTTCGATGTAACCCACTCGTGCACCCAACTGATCTTCAGCATCTTTTACTTTCACCAGCGTTTCT
GGGTGAGCAAAAACAGGAAGGCAAAATGCCGCAAAAAAGGGAATAAGGGCGACACGGAAATGTTGAATAC
TCATACTCTTCCTTTTTCAATATTATTGAAGCATTTATCAGGGTTATTGTCTCATGAGCGGATACATATT
TGAATGTATTTAGAAAAATAAACAAATAGGGGTTCCGCGCACATTTCCCCGAAAAGTGCCACCTGACGTC
TAAGAAACCATTATTATCATGACATTAACCTATAAAAATAGGCGTATCACGAGGCCCTTTCGTCTCGCGC
GTTTCGGTGATGACGGTGAAAACCTCTGACACATGCAGCTCCCGGAGACGGTCACAGCTTGTCTGTAAGC
GGATGCCGGGAGCAGACAAGCCCGTCAGGGCGCGTCAGCGGGTGTTGGCGGGTGTCGGGGCTGGCTTAAC
TATGCGGCATCAGAGCAGATTGTACTGAGAGTGCACCATAAAATTGTAAACGTTAATATTTTGTTAAAAT
TCGCGTTAAATTTTTGTTAAATCAGCTCATTTTTTAACCAATAGACCGAAATCGGCAAAATCCCTTATAA
ATCAAAAGAATAGCCCGAGATAGAGT
[37 nt withheld, positions 3037-3073]
AAAGAACGTGGACTCCAACGTCAAAGG
[141 nt withheld, positions 3101-3241]
G
[46 nt withheld, positions 3243-3288]
A
[95 nt withheld, positions 3290-3384]
TATGCGGTGTGAAATACCGCACAGATGCGTAAGGAGAAAATACCGCATCAGGCGCCCCTGCAGGGCCATT
TGTCTGCAGAATTGGCGCACGCGCTAAAAACGGACTAGCCTTATTTTAACTTGCTATTTCTAGCTCTAAA
ACAAAAAAGCACCGACTCGGTGCCACTTTTTCAAGTTGATAACGGACTAGCCTTATTTTAACTTGCTATT
TCTAGCTCTAAAACCACTACTATCGATCTGTGACGGTGTTTCGTCCTTTCCACAAGATATATAAAGCCAA
GAAATCGAAATACTTTCAAGTTACGGTAAGCATATGATAGTCCATTTTAAAACATAATTTTAAAACTGCA
AACTACCCAAGAAATTATTACTTTCTACGTCACGTATTTTGTACTAATATCTTTGTGTTTACAGTCAAAT
TAATTCCAATTATCTCTCTAACAGCCTTGTATCGTATATGCAAATATGAAGGAATCATGGGAAATAGGCC
CTCACGCGGCCGCTCCCCAGCATGCCTGCTATTCTCTTCCCAATCCTCCCCCTTGCTGTCCTGCCCCACC
CCACCCCCCAGAATAGAATGACACCTACTCAGACAATGCGATGCAATTTCCTCATTTTATTAGGAAAGGA
CAGTGGGAGTGGCACCTTCCAGGGTCAAGGAAGGCACGGGGGAGGGGCAAACAACAGATGGCTGGCAACT
AGAAGGCACAGTCGAGGCTGATCAGCGAGCTCTAGGAATTCTTACTTTTTCTTTTTTGCCTGGCCGGCCT
TTTTCGTGGCCGCCGGCCTTTTGTCGCCTCCCAGCTGAGACAGGTCGATCCGTGTCTCGTACAGGCCGGT
GATGCTCTGGTGGATCAGGGTGGCGTCCAGCACCTCTTTGGTGCTGGTGTACCTCTTCCGGTCGATGGTG
GTGTCAAAGTACTTGAAGGCGGCAGGGGCTCCCAGATTGGTCAGGGTAAACAGGTGGATGATATTCTCGG
CCTGCTCTCTGATGGGCTTATCCCGGTGCTTGTTGTAGGCGGACAGCACTTTGTCCAGATTAGCGTCGGC
CAGGATCACTCTCTTGGAGAACTCGCTGATCTGCTCGATGATCTCGTCCAGGTAGTGCTTGTGCTGTTCC
ACAAACAGCTGTTTCTGCTCATTATCCTCGGGGGAGCCCTTCAGCTTCTCATAGTGGCTGGCCAGGTACA
GGAAGTTCACATATTTGGAGGGCAGGGCCAGTTCGTTTCCCTTCTGCAGTTCGCCGGCAGAGGCCAGCAT
TCTCTTCCGGCCGTTTTCCAGCTCGAACAGGGAGTACTTAGGCAGCTTGATGATCAGGTCCTTTTTCACT
TCTTTGTAGCCCTTGGCTTCCAGAAAGTCGATGGGATTCTTCTCGAAGCTGCTTCTTTCCATGATGGTGA
TCCCCAGCAGCTCTTTCACACTCTTCAGTTTCTTGGACTTGCCCTTTTCCACTTTGGCCACCACCAGCAC
AGAATAGGCCACGGTGGGGCTGTCGAAGCCGCCGTACTTCTTAGGGTCCCAGTCCTTCTTTCTGGCGATC
AGCTTATCGCTGTTCCTCTTGGGCAGGATAGACTCTTTGCTGAAGCCGCCTGTCTGCACCTCGGTCTTTT
TCACGATATTCACTTGGGGCATGCTCAGCACTTTCCGCACGGTGGCAAAATCCCGGCCCTTATCCCACAC
GATCTCCCCGGTTTCGCCGTTTGTCTCGATCAGAGGCCGCTTCCGGATCTCGCCGTTGGCCAGGGTAATC
TCGGTCTTGAAAAAGTTCATGATGTTGCTGTAGAAGAAGTACTTGGCGGTAGCCTTGCCGATTTCCTGCT
CGCTCTTGGCGATCATCTTCCGCACGTCGTACACCTTGTAGTCGCCGTACACGAACTCGCTTTCCAGCTT
AGGGTACTTTTTGATCAGGGCGGTTCCCACGACGGCGTTCAGGTAGGCGTCGTGGGCGTGGTGGTAGTTG
TTGATCTCGCGCACTTTGTAAAACTGGAAATCCTTCCGGAAATCGGACACCAGCTTGGACTTCAGGGTGA
TCACTTTCACTTCCCGGATCAGCTTGTCATTCTCGTCGTACTTAGTGTTCATCCGGGAGTCCAGGATCTG
TGCCACGTGCTTTGTGATCTGCCGGGTTTCCACCAGCTGTCTCTTGATGAAGCCGGCCTTATCCAGTTCG
CTCAGGCCGCCTCTCTCGGCCTTGGTCAGATTGTCGAACTTTCTCTGGGTAATCAGCTTGGCGTTCAGCA
GCTGCCGCCAGTAGTTCTTCATCTTCTTCACGACCTCTTCGGAGGGCACGTTGTCGCTCTTGCCCCGGTT
CTTGTCGCTTCTGGTCAGCACCTTGTTGTCGATGGAGTCGTCCTTCAGAAAGCTCTGAGGCACGATATGG
TCCACATCGTAGTCGGACAGCCGGTTGATGTCCAGTTCCTGGTCCACGTACATATCCCGCCCATTCTGCA
GGTAGTACAGGTACAGCTTCTCGTTCTGCAGCTGGGTGTTTTCCACGGGGTGTTCTTTCAGGATCTGGCT
GCCCAGCTCTTTGATGCCCTCTTCGATCCGCTTCATTCTCTCGCGGCTGTTCTTCTGTCCCTTCTGGGTG
GTCTGGTTCTCTCTGGCCATTTCGATCACGATGTTCTCGGGCTTGTGCCGGCCCATCACTTTCACGAGCT
CGTCCACCACCTTCACTGTCTGCAGGATGCCCTTCTTAATGGCGGGGCTGCCGGCCAGATTGGCAATGTG
CTCGTGCAGGCTATCGCCCTGGCCGGACACCTGGGCTTTCTGGATGTCCTCTTTAAAGGTCAGGCTGTCG
TCGTGGATCAGCTGCATGAAGTTTCTGTTGGCGAAGCCGTCGGACTTCAGGAAATCCAGGATTGTCTTGC
CGGACTGCTTGTCCCGGATGCCGTTGATCAGCTTCCGGCTCAGCCTGCCCCAGCCGGTGTATCTCCGCCG
CTTCAGCTGCTTCATCACTTTGTCGTCGAACAGGTGGGCATAGGTTTTCAGCCGTTCCTCGATCATCTCT
CTGTCCTCAAACAGTGTCAGGGTCAGCACGATATCTTCCAGAATGTCCTCGTTTTCCTCATTGTCCAGGA
AGTCCTTGTCCTTGATAATTTTCAGCAGATCGTGGTATGTGCCCAGGGAGGCGTTGAACCGATCTTCCAC
GCCGGAGATTTCCACGGAGTCGAAGCACTCGATTTTCTTGAAGTAGTCCTCTTTCAGCTGCTTCACGGTC
ACTTTCCGGTTGGTCTTGAACAGCAGGTCCACGATGGCCTTTTTCTGCTCGCCGCTCAGGAAGGCGGGCT
TTCTCATTCCCTCGGTCACGTATTTCACTTTGGTCAGCTCGTTATACACGGTGAAGTACTCGTACAGCAG
GCTGTGCTTGGGCAGCACCTTCTCGTTGGGCAGGTTCTTATCGAAGTTGGTCATCCGCTCGATGAAGCTC
TGGGCGGAAGCGCCCTTGTCCACCACTTCCTCGAAGTTCCAGGGGGTGATGGTTTCCTCGCTCTTTCTGG
TCATCCAGGCGAATCTGCTGTTTCCCCTGGCCAGAGGGCCCACGTAGTAGGGGATGCGGAAGGTCAGGAT
CTTCTCGATCTTTTCCCGGTTGTCCTTCAGGAATGGGTAAAAATCTTCCTGCCGCCGCAGAATGGCGTGC
AGCTCTCCCAGGTGGATCTGGTGGGGGATGCTGCCGTTGTCGAAGGTCCGCTGCTTCCGCAGCAGGTCCT
CTCTGTTCAGCTTCACGAGCAGTTCCTCGGTGCCGTCCATCTTTTCCAGGATGGGCTTGATGAACTTGTA
GAACTCTTCCTGGCTGGCTCCGCCGTCAATGTAGCCGGCGTAGCCGTTCTTGCTCTGGTCGAAGAAAATC
TCTTTGTACTTCTCAGGCAGCTGCTGCCGCACGAGAGCTTTCAGCAGGGTCAGGTCCTGGTGGTGCTCGT
CGTATCTCTTGATCATAGAGGCGCTCAGGGGGGCCTTGGTGATCTCGGTGTTCACTCTCAGGATGTCGCT
CAGCAGGATGGCGTCGGACAGGTTCTTGGCGGCCAGAAACAGGTCGGCGTACTGGTCGCCGATCTGGGCC
AGCAGGTTGTCCAGGTCGTCGTCGTAGGTGTCCTTGCTCAGCTGCAGTTTGGCATCCTCGGCCAGGTCGA
AGTTGCTCTTGAAGTTGGGGGTCAGGCCCAGGCTCAGGGCAATCAGGTTTCCGAACAGGCCATTCTTCTT
CTCGCCGGGCAGCTGGGCGATCAGATTTTCCAGCCGTCTGCTCTTGCTCAGTCTGGCAGACAGGATGGCC
TTGGCGTCCACGCCGCTGGCGTTGATGGGGTTTTCCTCGAACAGCTGGTTGTAGGTCTGCACCAGCTGGA
TGAACAGCTTGTCCACGTCGCTGTTGTCGGGGTTCAGGTCGCCCTCGATCAGGAAGTGGCCCCGGAACTT
GATCATGTGGGCCAGGGCCAGATAGATCAGCCGCAGGTCGGCCTTGTCGGTGCTGTCCACCAGTTTCTTT
CTCAGGTGGTAGATGGTGGGGTACTTCTCGTGGTAGGCCACCTCGTCCACGATGTTGCCGAAGATGGGGT
GCCGCTCGTGCTTCTTATCCTCTTCCACCAGGAAGGACTCTTCCAGTCTGTGGAAGAAGCTGTCGTCCAC
CTTGGCCATCTCGTTGCTGAAGATCTCTTGCAGATAGCAGATCCGGTTCTTCCGTCTGGTGTATCTTCTT
CTGGCGGTTCTCTTCAGCCGGGTGGCCTCGGCTGTTTCGCCGCTGTCGAACAGCAGGGCTCCGATCAGGT
TCTTCTTGATGCTGTGCCGGTCGGTGTTGCCCAGCACCTTGAATTTCTTGCTGGGCACCTTGTACTCGTC
GGTGATCACGGCCCAGCCCACAGAGTTGGTGCCGATGTCCAGGCCGATGCTGTACTTCTTGTCGGCTGCT
GGGACTCCGTGGATACCGACCTTCCGCTTCTTCTTTGGGGCCATCTTATCGTCATCGTCTTTGTAATCAA
TATCATGATCCTTGTAGTCTCCGTCGTGGTCCTTATAGTCCATGGTGGCACCGGTCCAACCTGAAAAAAA
GTGATTTCAGGCAGGTGCTCCAGGTAATTAAACATTAATACCCCACCAACCAACCATCCCTTAAACCCTT
ACCTCTTGCTCAGCTAATTACAGCCCGGAGGAGAAGGGCCGTCCCGCCCGCTCACCTGTGGGAGTAACGC
GGTCAGTCAGAGCCGGGGCGGGCGGCGCGAGGCGGCGGCGGAGCGGGGCACGGGGCGAAGGCAGCGCGCA
GCGACTCCCGCCCGCCGCGCGCTTCGCTTTTTATAGGGCCGCCGCCGCCGCCGCCTCGCCATAAAAGGAA
ACTTTCGGAGCGCGCCGCTCTGATTGGCTGCCGCCGCACCTCTCCGCCTCGCCCCGCCCCGCCC
